>Addgene plasmid #74160 | pUHD 10.3-human MIZ1 delta POZ | depositor partial sequence | sequence record 139205 | MIZ1 delta POZ
ATGCAGGACATGATCACGGCCTGCCATGCCCTCAAGTCACTTGCTGAGCCGGCTACCAGCCCTGGGGGAA
ATGCGGAGGCCTTGGCCACAGAAGGAGGGGACAAGAGAGCCAAAGAGGAGAAGGTGGCCACCAGCACGCT
GAGCAGGCTGGAGCAGGCAGGACGCAGCACACCCATAGGCCCCAGCAGGGACCTCAAGGAGGAGCGCGGC
GGTCAGGCCCAGAGTGCGGCCAGCGGTGCAGAGCAGACAGAGAAAGCCGATGCGCCCCGGGAGCCGCCGC
CTGTGGAGCTCAAGCCAGACCCCACGAGTGGCATGGCTGCCGCAGAAGCTGAGGCCGCTTTGTCCGAGAG
CTCGGAGCAAGAAATGGAGGTGGAGCCCGCCCGGAAAGGGGAAGAGGAGCAAAAGGAGCAAGAGGAGCAA
GAGGAGGAGGGCGCAGGGCCAGCTGAGGTCAAGGAGGAGGGTTCCCAGCTGGAGAACGGAGAGGCCCCCG
AGGAGAACGAGAATGAGGAGTCAGCGGGCACAGACTCGGGGCAGGAGCTCGGCTCCGAGGCCCGGGGCCT
GCGCTCAGGCACCTACGGCGACCGCACGGAGTCCAAGGCCTACGGCTCCGTCATCCACAAGTGCGAGGAC
TGTGGGAAGGAGTTCACGCACACGGGGAACTTCAAGCGGCACATCCGCATCCACACGGGGGAGAAGCCCT
TCTCGTGCCGGGAGTGCAGCAAGGCCTTTTCCGACCCGGCCGCGTGCAAGGCCCATGAGAAGACGCACAG
CCCTCTGAAGCCCTACGGCTGCGAGGAGTGCGGGAAGAGCTACCGCCTCATCAGCCTGCTGAACCTGCAC
AAGAAGCGGCACTCGGGCGAGGCGCGCTACCGCTGCGAGGACTGCGGCAAGCTCTTCACCACCTCGGGCA
ACCTCAAGCGCCACCAGCTGGTGCACAGCGGCGAGAAGCCCTACCAGTGCGACTACTGCGGCCGCTCCTT
CTCCGACCCCACTTCCAAGATGCGCCACCTGGAGACCCACGACACGGACAAGGAGCACAAGTGCCCACAC
TGCGACAAGAAGTTCAACCAGGTAGGGAACCTGAAGGCCCACCTGAAGATCCACATCGCTGACGGGCCCC
TCAAGTGCCGAGAGTGTGGGAAGCAGTTCACCACCTCAGGGAACCTGAAGCGGCACCTTCGGATCCACAG
CGGGGAGAAGCCCTACGTGTGCATCCACTGCCAGCGACAGTTTGCAGACCCCGGCGCTCTGCAGCGGCAC
GTCCGCATTCACACAGGTGAGAAGCCATGCCAGTGTGTGATGTGCGGTAAGGCCTTCACCCAGGCCAGCT
CCCTCATCGCCCACGTGCGCCAGCACACCGGGGAGAAGCCCTACGTCTGCGAGCGCTGCGGCAAGAGATT
CGTCCAGTCCAGCCAGTTGGCCAATCATATTCGCCACCACGACAACATCCGCCCACACAAGTGCAGCGTG
TGCAGCAAGGCCTTCGTGAACGTGGGGGACCTGTCCAAGCACATCATCATTCACACTGGAGAGAAGCCTT
ACCTGTGTGATAAGTGTGGGCGTGGCTTCAACCGGGTAGACAACCTGCGCTCCCACGTGAAGACCGTGCA
CCAGGGCAAGGCAGGCATCAAGATCCTGGAGCCCGAGGAGGGCAGTGAGGTCAGCGTGGTCACTGTGGAT
GACATGGTCACGCTGGCTACCGAGGCACTGGCAGCGACAGCCGTCACTCAGCTCACAGTGGTGCCGGTGG
GAGCTGCAGTGACAGCCGATGAGACGGAAGTCCTGAAGGCCGAGATCAGCAAAGCTGTGAAGCAAGTGCA
GGAAGAAGACCCCAACACTCACATCCTCTACGCCTGTGACTCCTGTGGGGACAAGTTTCTGGATGCCAAC
AGCCTGGCTCAGCATGTGCGAATCCACACAGCCCAGGCACTGGTCATGTTCCAGACAGACGCGGACTTCT
ATCAGCAGTATGGGCCAGGTGGCACGTGGCCTGCCGGGCAGGTGCTGCAGGCTGGGGAGCTGGTCTTCCG
CCCTCGCGACGGGGCTGAGGGCCAGCCCGCACTGGCAGAGACCTCCCCTACAGCTCCTGAATGTCCCCCG
CCTGCCGAGTGA
