>Addgene plasmid #74160 | pUHD 10.3-human MIZ1 delta POZ | addgene partial sequence | sequence record 141698 | LNCX 5'-AGCTCGTTTAGTGAACCGTCAGATC-3'
CACCGGGACCGATCCAGCCTCCGCGGCCCCGAATTCACCATGATCACGGCCTGCCATGCCCTCAAGTCAC
TTGCTGAGCCGGCTACCAGCCCTGGGGGAAATGCGGAGGCCTTGGCCACAGAAGGAGGGGACAAGAGAGC
CAAAGAGGAGAAGGTGGCCACCAGCACGCTGAGCAGGCTGGAGCAGGCAGGACGCAGCACACCCATAGGC
CCCAGCAGGGACCTCAAGGAGGAGCGCGGCGGTCAGGCCCAGAGTGCGGCCAGCGGTGCAGAGCAGACAG
AGAAAGCCGATGCGCCCCGGGAGCCGCCGCCTGTGGAGCTCAAGCCAGACCCCACGAGTGGCATGGCTGC
CGCAGAAGCTGAGGCCGCTTTGTCCGAGAGCTCGGAGCAAGAAATGGAGGTGGAGCCCGCCCGGAAAGGG
GAAGAGGAGCAAAAGGAGCAAGAGGAGCAAGAGGAGGAGGGCGCAGGGCCAGCTGAGGTCAAGGAGGAGG
GTTCCCAGCTGGAGAACGGAGAGGCCCCCGAGGAGAACGAGAATGAGGAGTCAGCGGGCACAGACTCGGG
GCAGGAGCTCGGCTCCGAGGCCCGGGGCCTGCGCTCAGGCACCTACGGCGACCGCACGGAGTCCAAGGCC
TACGGCTCCGTCATCCACAAGTGCGAGGACTGTGGGAAGGAGTTCACGCACACGGGGAACTTCAAGCGGC
ACATCCGCATCCACACGGGG
