>Addgene plasmid #74160 | pUHD 10.3-human MIZ1 delta POZ | addgene partial sequence | sequence record 141889 | EBV-rev 5'-GTGGTTTGTCCAAACTCATC-3'
ATTCAGGAGCTGTAGGGGAGGTCTCTGCCAGTGCGGGCTGGCCCTCAGCCCCGTCGCGAGGGCGGAAGAC
CAGCTCCCCAGCCTGCAGCACCTGCCCGGCAGGCCACGTGCCACCTGGCCCATACTGCTGATAGAAGTCC
GCGTCTGTCTGGAACATGACCAGTGCCTGGGCTGTGTGGATTCGCACATGCTGAGCCAGGCTGTTGGCAT
CCAGAAACTTGTCCCCACAGGAGTCACAGGCGTAGAGGATGTGAGTGTTGGGGTCTTCTTCCTGCACTTG
CTTCACAGCTTTGCTGATCTCGGCCTTCAGGACTTCCGTCTCATCGGCTGTCACTGCAGCTCCCACCGGC
ACCACTGTGAGCTGAGTGACGGCTGTCGCTGCCAGTGCCTCGGTAGCCAGCGTGACCATGTCATCCACAG
TGACCACGCTGACCTCACTGCCCTCCTCGGGCTCCAGGATCTTGATGCCTGCCTTGCCCTGGTGCACGGT
CTTCACGTGGGAGCGCAGGTTGTCTACCCGGTTGAAGCCACGCCCACACTTATCACACAGGTAAGGCTTC
TCTCCAGTGTGAATGATGATGTGCTTGGACAGGTCCCCCACGTTCACGAAGGCCTTGCTGCACACGCTGC
ACTTGTGTGGGCGGATGTTGTCGTGGTGGCGAATATGATTGGCCAACTGGCTGGACTGGACGAATCTCTT
GCCGCAGCGCTCGCAGACGTAGGGCTTCTCCCCGGTGTGCTGGCGCACGTGGGCGATGAGGGAGCTGGCC
TGGGTGAAGGCCTTACCGCACATCACACACTGGCATGGCTTCTCACCTGTGTGAATGCGGACGTGCCGCT
GCA
