[The description below was written by a language model from this plasmid's Addgene catalogue record.]
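Description:
pUHD 10.3-human MIZ1 delta POZ is a mammalian expression plasmid built on the pUHD backbone and intended for tetracycline-inducible expression of a truncated form of human MIZ1. It is maintained in E. coli as a high-copy plasmid under ampicillin selection. The record does not list a mammalian selection marker or name the origin of replication, and no feature table is provided, so the detailed layout of the backbone cannot be confirmed from the available information.

The insert, about 2.1 kb, encodes human MIZ1 (gene symbol ZBTB17, also known as ZNF151), a POZ/BTB-domain zinc-finger transcription factor. In this version the first 109 amino acids, comprising the POZ domain, are deleted. POZ domains generally mediate protein–protein interaction and oligomerisation, so a delta POZ mutant is typically compared with the full-length protein to test how much of its function depends on that domain. The fragment was cloned between EcoRI and XbaI sites, both of which are retained, so the insert can be excised again. No epitope tag or reporter is recorded.

The promoter is listed as "CMV2". Given the stated tet-inducible purpose, this most likely refers to a CMV-derived minimal promoter under tet-operator control, as is usual for pUHD10-3-type vectors, although the record does not spell this out. Such response plasmids need a tetracycline-controlled transactivator supplied separately, from a co-transfected plasmid or an engineered cell line, and it is not part of this construct. The associated publication concerns the interaction of Myc with Miz1 in medulloblastoma, which fits use of the plasmid for regulated expression of the mutant in studies of that interaction.
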