Addgene plasmid #74160: pUHD 10.3-human MIZ1 delta POZ
Purpose: Tet inducible expression of MIZ1 delta POZ
Depositing lab: Martine Roussel. Depositing organization: St. Jude Children's Research Hospital. Publication: The Interaction of Myc with Miz1 Defines Medulloblastoma Subgroup Identity. Vo BT, Wolf E, Kawauchi D, Gebhardt A, Rehg JE, Finkelstein D, Walz S, Murphy BL, Youn YH, Han YG, Eilers M, Roussel MF. Cancer Cell. 2016 Jan 11;29(1):5-16. doi: 10.1016/j.ccell.2015.12.003. PubMed 26766587.
Backbone
  Vector backbone: pUHD
  Vector type: Mammalian Expression
Growth in bacteria
  Bacterial resistance: Ampicillin, 100 μg/mL
  Growth temperature: 37°C
  Growth strain: DH5alpha
  Copy number: High Copy
Gene/Insert
  Gene/Insert name: MIZ1 delta POZ
  Species: H. sapiens (human)
  Insert size (bp): 2100
  Mutation: delta POZ domain (first 109 aa)
  Entrez Gene: ZBTB17 (a.k.a. MIZ-1, ZNF151, ZNF60, pHZ-67)
  Promoter: CMV2
  Cloning method: Restriction Enzyme; 5′ cloning site EcoRI (not destroyed); 3′ cloning site XbaI (not destroyed)
  Sequencing primers: 5′ LNCX; 3′ EBV-Rev
Terms and licenses: Academic/Nonprofit Terms; Industry Terms: Not Available to Industry
How to cite: pUHD 10.3-human MIZ1 delta POZ was a gift from Martine Roussel (Addgene plasmid # 74160 ; http://n2t.net/addgene:74160 ; RRID:Addgene_74160)
